>Addgene plasmid #66534 | pETM6-mCherry | depositor full sequence | sequence record 114552 | pETM6-mCherry sequence 5866 bps
TAATACGACTCACTATAGGGGAATTGTGAGCGGATAACAATTCCCCTCTAGAAATAATTTTGTTTAACTT
TAAGAAGGAGATATACATATGGTTTCAAAAGGCGAAGAAGACAACATGGCGATTATCAAGGAATTTATGC
GTTTCAAGGTCCACATGGAAGGCAGCGTCAATGGTCACGAATTTGAAATTGAAGGCGAAGGTGAAGGCCG
TCCGTATGAAGGCACCCAGACGGCAAAACTGAAGGTCACCAAAGGCGGTCCGCTGCCGTTTGCTTGGGAT
ATTCTGTCACCGCAATTCATGTATGGTTCGAAAGCGTACGTTAAGCATCCGGCCGATATCCCGGACTATC
TGAAACTGTCCTTTCCGGAAGGCTTCAAATGGGAACGTGTTATGAACTTCGAAGATGGCGGTGTGGTTAC
CGTCACGCAGGATAGCTCTCTGCAAGACGGTGAATTTATTTATAAAGTGAAGCTGCGCGGCACCAATTTC
CCGAGCGATGGTCCGGTTATGCAGAAAAAGACGATGGGCTGGGAAGCGAGTTCCGAACGTATGTACCCGG
AAGACGGTGCCCTGAAAGGCGAAATCAAGCAGCGCCTGAAACTGAAGGATGGCGGTCACTATGACGCAGA
AGTGAAAACCACGTACAAGGCTAAAAAGCCGGTCCAACTGCCGGGTGCATACAACGTGAACATCAAGCTG
GATATCACCAGCCATAACGAAGACTATACGATCGTTGAACAGTACGAACGTGCAGAAGGCCGCCACTCTA
CCGGCGGTATGGATGAACTGTACAAATAAGGTACCCTCGAGTCTGGTAAAGAAACCGCTGCTGCGAAATT
TGAACGCCAGCACATGGACTCGTCTACTAGTCGCAGCTTAATTAACCTAAACTGCTGCCACCGCTGAGCA
ATAACTAGCATAACCCCTTGGGGCCTCTAAACGGGTCTTGAGGGGTTTTTTGCTAGCGAAAGGAGGAGTC
GACTATATCCGGATTGGCGAATGGG
[124 nt withheld, positions 1006-1129]
C
[91 nt withheld, positions 1131-1221]
A
[49 nt withheld, positions 1223-1271]
CCTTTGACGTTGGAGTCCACGTTCTTT
[37 nt withheld, positions 1299-1335]
ACCCTATCTCGGTCTATTCTTTTGATTTATAAGGGATTTTGCCGATTTCGGCCTATTGGTTAAAAAATGA
GCTGATTTAACAAAAATTTAACGCGAATTTTAACAAAATATTAACGTTTACAATTTCTGGCGGCACGATG
GCATGAGATTATCAAAAAGGATCTTCACCTAGATCCTTTTAAATTAAAAATGAAGTTTTAAATCAATCTA
AAGTATATATGAGTAAACTTGGTCTGACAGTTACCAATGCTTAATCAGTGAGGCACCTATCTCAGCGATC
TGTCTATTTCGTTCATCCATAGTTGCCTGACTCCCCGTCGTGTAGATAACTACGATACGGGAGGGCTTAC
CATCTGGCCCCAGTGCTGCAATGATACCGCGAGACCCACGCTCACCGGCTCCAGATTTATCAGCAATAAA
CCAGCCAGCCGGAAGGGCCGAGCGCAGAAGTGGTCCTGCAACTTTATCCGCCTCCATCCAGTCTATTAAT
TGTTGCCGGGAAGCTAGAGTAAGTAGTTCGCCAGTTAATAGTTTGCGCAACGTTGTTGCCATTGCTACAG
GCATCGTGGTGTCACGCTCGTCGTTTGGTATGGCTTCATTCAGCTCCGGTTCCCAACGATCAAGGCGAGT
TACATGATCCCCCATGTTGTGCAAAAAAGCGGTTAGCTCCTTCGGTCCTCCGATCGTTGTCAGAAGTAAG
TTGGCCGCAGTGTTATCACTCATGGTTATGGCAGCACTGCATAATTCTCTTACTGTCATGCCATCCGTAA
GATGCTTTTCTGTGACTGGTGAGTACTCAACCAAGTCATTCTGAGAATAGTGTATGCGGCGACCGAGTTG
CTCTTGCCCGGCGTCAATACGGGATAATACCGCGCCACATAGCAGAACTTTAAAAGTGCTCATCATTGGA
AAACGTTCTTCGGGGCGAAAACTCTCAAGGATCTTACCGCTGTTGAGATCCAGTTCGATGTAACCCACTC
GTGCACCCAACTGATCTTCAGCATCTTTTACTTTCACCAGCGTTTCTGGGTGAGCAAAAACAGGAAGGCA
AAATGCCGCAAAAAAGGGAATAAGGGCGACACGGAAATGTTGAATACTCATACTCTTCCTTTTTCAATCA
TGATTGAAGCATTTATCAGGGTTATTGTCTCATGAGCGGATACATATTTGAATGTATTTAGAAAAATAAA
CAAATAGGTCATGACCAAAATCCCTTAACGTGAGTTTTCGTTCCACTGAGCGTCAGACCCCGTAGAAAAG
ATCAAAGGATCTTCTTGAGATCCTTTTTTTCTGCGCGTAATCTGCTGCTTGCAAACAAAAAAACCACCGC
TACCAGCGGTGGTTTGTTTGCCGGATCAAGAGCTACCAACTCTTTTTCCGAAGGTAACTGGCTTCAGCAG
AGCGCAGATACCAAATACTGTCCTTCTAGTGTAGCCGTAGTTAGGCCACCACTTCAAGAACTCTGTAGCA
CCGCCTACATACCTCGCTCTGCTAATCCTGTTACCAGTGGCTGCTGCCAGTGGCGATAAGTCGTGTCTTA
CCGGGTTGGACTCAAGACGATAGTTACCGGATAAGGCGCAGCGGTCGGGCTGAACGGGGGGTTCGTGCAC
ACAGCCCAGCTTGGAGCGAACGACCTACACCGAACTGAGATACCTACAGCGTGAGCTATGAGAAAGCGCC
ACGCTTCCCGAAGGGAGAAAGGCGGACAGGTATCCGGTAAGCGGCAGGGTCGGAACAGGAGAGCGCACGA
GGGAGCTTCCAGGGGGAAACGCCTGGTATCTTTATAGTCCTGTCGGGTTTCGCCACCTCTGACTTGAGCG
TCGATTTTTGTGATGCTCGTCAGGGGGGCGGAGCCTATGGAAAAACGCCAGCAACGCGGCCTTTTTACGG
TTCCTGGCCTTTTGCTGGCCTTTTGCTCACATGTTCTTTCCTGCGTTATCCCCTGATTCTGTGGATAACC
GTATTACCGCCTTTGAGTGAGCTGATACCGCTCGCCGCAGCCGAACGACCGAGCGCAGCGAGTCAGTGAG
CGAGGAAGCGGAAGAGCGCCTGATGCGGTATTTTCTCCTTACGCATCTGTGCGGTATTTCACACCGCATA
TATGGTGCACTCTCAGTACAATCTGCTCTGATGCCGCATAGTTAAGCCAGTATACACTCCGCTATCGCTA
CGTGACTGGGTCATGGCTGCGCCCCGACACCCGCCAACACCCGCTGACGCGCCCTGACGGGCTTGTCTGC
TCCCGGCATCCGCTTACAGACAAGCTGTGACCGTCTCCGGGAGCTGCATGTGTCAGAGGTTTTCACCGTC
ATCACCGAAACGCGCGAGGCAGCTGCGGTAAAGCTCATCAGCGTGGTCGTGAAGCGATTCACAGATGTCT
GCCTGTTCATCCGCGTCCAGCTCGTTGAGTTTCTCCAGAAGCGTTAATGTCTGGCTTCTGATAAAGCGGG
CCATGTTAAGGGCGGTTTTTTCCTGTTTGGTCACTGATGCCTCCGTGTAAGGGGGATTTCTGTTCATGGG
GGTAATGATACCGATGAAACGAGAGAGGATGCTCACGATACGGGTTACTGATGATGAACATGCCCGGTTA
CTGGAACGTTGTGAGGGTAAACAACTGGCGGTATGGATGCGGCGGGACCAGAGAAAAATCACTCAGGGTC
AATGCCAGCGCTTCGTTAATACAGATGTAGGTGTTCCACAGGGTAGCCAGCAGCATCCTGCGATGCAGAT
CCGGAACATAATGGTGCAGGGCGCTGACTTCCGCGTTTCCAGACTTTACGAAACACGGAAACCGAAGACC
ATTCATGTTGTTGCTCAGGTCGCAGACGTTTTGCAGCAGCAGTCGCTTCACGTTCGCTCGCGTATCGGTG
ATTCATTCTGCTAACCAGTAAGGCAACCCCGCCAGCCTAGCCGGGTCCTCAACGACAGGAGCACGATCAT
GCTAGTCATGCCCCGCGCCCACCGGAAGGAGCTGACTGGGTTGAAGGCTCTCAAGGGCATCGGTCGAGAT
CCCGGTGCCTAATGAGTGAGCTAACTTACATTAATTGCGTTGCGCTCACTGCCCGCTTTCCAGTCGGGAA
ACCTGTCGTGCCAGCTGCATTAATGAATCGGCCAACGCGCGGGGAGAGGCGGTTTGCGTATTGGGCGCCA
GGGTGGTTTTTCTTTTCACCAGTGAGACGGGCAACAGCTGATTGCCCTTCACCGCCTGGCCCTGAGAGAG
TTGCAGCAAGCGGTCCACGCTGGTTTGCCCCAGCAGGCGAAAATCCTGTTTGATGGTGGTTAACGGCGGG
ATATAACATGAGCTGTCTTCGGTATCGTCGTATCCCACTACCGAGATGTCCGCACCAACGCGCAGCCCGG
ACTCGGTAATGGCGCGCATTGCGCCCAGCGCCATCTGATCGTTGGCAACCAGCATCGCAGTGGGAACGAT
GCCCTCATTCAGCATTTGCATGGTTTGTTGAAAACCGGACATGGCACTCCAGTCGCCTTCCCGTTCCGCT
ATCGGCTGAATTTGATTGCGAGTGAGATATTTATGCCAGCCAGCCAGACGCAGACGCGCCGAGACAGAAC
TTAATGGGCCCGCTAACAGCGCGATTTGCTGGTGACCCAATGCGACCAGATGCTCCACGCCCAGTCGCGT
ACCGTCTTCATGGGAGAAAATAATACTGTTGATGGGTGTCTGGTCAGAGACATCAAGAAATAACGCCGGA
ACATTAGTGCAGGCAGCTTCCACAGCAATGGCATCCTGGTCATCCAGCGGATAGTTAATGATCAGCCCAC
TGACGCGTTGCGCGAGAAGATTGTGCACCGCCGCTTTACAGGCTTCGACGCCGCTTCGTTCTACCATCGA
CACCACCACGCTGGCACCCAGTTGATCGGCGCGAGATTTAATCGCCGCGACAATTTGCGACGGCGCGTGC
AGGGCCAGACTGGAGGTGGCAACGCCAATCAGCAACGACTGTTTGCCCGCCAGTTGTTGTGCCACGCGGT
TGGGAATGTAATTCAGCTCCGCCATCGCCGCTTCCACTTTTTCCCGCGTTTTCGCAGAAACGTGGCTGGC
CTGGTTCACCACGCGGGAAACGGTCTGATAAGAGACACCGGCATACTCTGCGACATCGTATAACGTTACT
GGTTTCACATTCACCACCCTGAATTGACTCTCTTCCGGGCGCTATCATGCCATACCGCGAAAGGTTTTGC
GCCATTCGATGGTGTCCGGGATCTCGACGCTCTCCCTTATGCGACTCCTGCATTAGGAAGCAGCCCAGTA
GTAGGTTGAGGCCGTTGAGCACCGCCGCCGCAAGGAATGGTGCATGCAAGGAGATGGCGCCCAACAGTCC
CCCGGCCACGGGGCCTGCCACCATACCCACGCCGAAACAAGCGCTCATGAGCCCGAAGTGGCGAGCCCGA
TCTTCCCCATCGGTGATGTCGGCGATATAGGCGCCAGCAACCGCACCTGTGGCGCCGGTGATGCCGGCCA
CGATGCGTCCGGCGTAGCCTAGGATCGAGATCGATCTCGATCCCGCGAAAT
Features (pLannotate 1.2.2; 18 found; start..end, strand, type, name):
      1..19      +  promoter       T7 promoter: promoter for bacteriophage T7 RNA polymerase
     20..44      +  protein_bind   lac operator: The lac repressor binds to the lac operator to inhibit transcription in E. coli. This inhibition can be relieved by adding lactose or isopropyl-β-D-thiogalactopyranoside (IPTG). lac repressor encoded by lacI
     59..81      +  RBS            RBS: efficient ribosome binding site from bacteriophage T7 gene 10 (Olins and Rangwala, 1989)
     89..796     +  CDS            mCherry: mCherry is a basic (constitutively fluorescent) red fluorescent protein published in 2004, derived from Discosoma sp.. It is reported to be a very rapidly-maturing monomer with low acid sensitivity.
    818..859     +  CDS            S-Tag (fragment): affinity and epitope tag derived from pancreatic ribonuclease A
    915..962     +  terminator     T7 terminator: transcription terminator for bacteriophage T7 RNA polymerase
   1006..1461    +  rep_origin     f1 ori (sequence partly withheld): f1 bacteriophage origin of replication; arrow indicates direction of (+) strand synthesis
   1576..2436    -  CDS            AmpR: β-lactamase; bla; confers resistance to ampicillin, carbenicillin, and related antibiotics
   2437..2529    -  promoter       AmpR promoter: bla
   2610..3198    +  rep_origin     ori: high-copy-number ColE1/pMB1/pBR322/pUC origin of replication
   3384..3526    -  misc_feature   bom: basis of mobility region from pBR322
   3628..3819    -  CDS            rop: Rop protein, which maintains plasmids at low copy number; rop
   3836..4216    +  CDS            YPB1_ECOLX: Protein predicted: Swiss-Prot protein existence level 4. From Escherichia coli.
   4278..4342    -  CDS            TcR (fragment): tetracycline efflux protein; tet; confers resistance to tetracycline
   4357..4378    -  protein_bind   CAP binding site: CAP binding activates transcription in the presence of cAMP. E. coli catabolite activator protein
   4391..5473    -  CDS            lacI: lac repressor; lacI; The lac repressor binds to the lac operator to inhibit transcription in E. coli. This inhibition can be relieved by adding lactose or isopropyl-β-D-thiogalactopyranoside (IPTG).
   5474..5551    -  promoter       lacI promoter: lacI
   5559..5832    -  CDS            TcR (fragment): tetracycline efflux protein; tet; confers resistance to tetracycline
