[The description below was written by a language model from this plasmid's Addgene catalogue record and pLannotate feature annotations shown in this document.]
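Description:
pETM6-mCherry is a 5,866 bp bacterial expression plasmid built on the pETM6 backbone, a pET-style vector used in synthetic biology work in E. coli. It is maintained through a ColE1/pMB1-type origin and selected with ampicillin via the β-lactamase gene and its native promoter. The catalogue lists it as high copy, although the feature table also annotates the rop gene and the bom region from pBR322, elements usually associated with lower, pBR322-like copy number. An f1 phage origin is present as well, along with short remnants of the tetracycline resistance gene that are backbone leftovers rather than functional markers.

The payload is a synthetic, E. coli codon-optimized mCherry coding sequence of about 711 bp, cloned between NdeI and XhoI sites that both remain intact. It sits downstream of the consensus T7 promoter, a lac operator and the strong ribosome binding site from phage T7 gene 10, and is followed by a T7 terminator. A fragment of the S-tag lies between the mCherry annotation and the terminator, but the record does not indicate that it is fused to the reporter. The plasmid carries its own lacI gene and promoter, so the lac repressor holds the operator closed until IPTG or lactose is added. Expression therefore requires a host that supplies T7 RNA polymerase.

The red fluorescent readout gives a direct measure of transcriptional output from the consensus T7 promoter. Given the associated work on combinatorial transcriptional balancing of metabolic pathways, the plasmid probably serves as a reference reporter for promoter strength, though the record itself states only that it expresses mCherry from this promoter.
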