Addgene plasmid #66534: pETM6-mCherry
Purpose: Expresses mCherry under the control of the Concensus T7 Promoter
Depositing lab: Mattheos Koffas. Depositing organization: Rensselaer Polytechnic Institute. Publication: ePathOptimize: A Combinatorial Approach for Transcriptional Balancing of Metabolic Pathways. Jones JA, Vernacchio VR, Lachance DM, Lebovich M, Fu L, Shirke AN, Schultz VL, Cress B, Linhardt RJ, Koffas MA. Sci Rep. 2015 Jun 11;5:11301. doi: 10.1038/srep11301. PubMed 26062452.
Backbone
  Vector backbone: pETM6
  Backbone size w/o insert (bp): 5155
  Total vector size (bp): 5866
  Vector type: Bacterial Expression, Synthetic Biology
Growth in bacteria
  Bacterial resistance: Ampicillin, 100 μg/mL
  Growth temperature: 37°C
  Growth strain: DH5alpha
  Copy number: High Copy
Gene/Insert
  Gene/Insert name: mCherry
  Species: Synthetic
  Insert size (bp): 711
  Mutation: Codon Optimized for E. coli
  Promoter: Consensus T7
  Cloning method: Restriction Enzyme; 5′ cloning site NdeI (not destroyed); 3′ cloning site XhoI (not destroyed)
  Sequencing primers: 5′ TAA TAC GAC TCA CTA TAG GG; 3′ GCT AGT TAT TGC TCA GCG G
Terms and licenses: Academic/Nonprofit Terms; Industry Terms: Not Available to Industry
How to cite: pETM6-mCherry was a gift from Mattheos Koffas (Addgene plasmid # 66534 ; http://n2t.net/addgene:66534 ; RRID:Addgene_66534)
