>Addgene plasmid #66534 | pETM6-mCherry | addgene partial sequence | sequence record 117275 | pBRrevBam 5'-GGTGATGTCGGCGATATAGG-3'
CGATGCGTCCGGCGTAGCCTAGGATCGAGATCGATCTCGATCCCGCGAAATTAATACGACTCACTATAGG
GGAATTGTGAGCGGATAACAATTCCCCTCTAGAAATAATTTTGTTTAACTTTAAGAAGGAGATATACATA
TGGTTTCAAAAGGCGAAGAAGACAACATGGCGATTATCAAGGAATTTATGCGTTTCAAGGTCCACATGGA
AGGCAGCGTCAATGGTCACGAATTTGAAATTGAAGGCGAAGGTGAAGGCCGTCCGTATGAAGGCACCCAG
ACGGCAAAACTGAAGGTCACCAAAGGCGGTCCGCTGCCGTTTGCTTGGGATATTCTGTCACCGCAATTCA
TGTATGGTTCGAAAGCGTACGTTAAGCATCCGGCCGATATCCCGGACTATCTGAAACTGTCCTTTCCGGA
AGGCTTCAAATGGGAACGTGTTATGAACTTCGAAGATGGCGGTGTGGTTACCGTCACGCAGGATAGCTCT
CTGCAAGACGGTGAATTTATTTATAAAGTGAAGCTGCGCGGCACCAATTTCCCGAGCGATGGTCCGGTTA
TGCAGAAAAAGACGATGGGCTGGGAAGCGAGTTCCGAACGTATGTACCCGGAAGACGGTGCCCTGAAAGG
CGAAATCAAGCAGCGCCTGAAACTGAAGGATGGCGGTCACTATGACGCAGAAGTGAAAACCACGTACAAG
GCTAAAAAGCCGGTCCAACTGCCGGGTGCATACAACGTGAACATCAAGCTGGATATCACCAGCCATAACG
AAGACTATACGATCGTTGAACAGTACGAACGTGCAGAAGGCCGCCACTCTACCGGCGGTATGGATGAACT
GTACAAATAAGGTACCCTCGAGTCTGGTAAAGAAACCGC
