>Addgene plasmid #66534 | pETM6-mCherry | addgene partial sequence | sequence record 117276 | T7term 5'-GCTAGTTATTGCTCAGCGG-3'
AGGGTACCTTATTTGTACAGTTCATCCATACCGCCGGTAGAGTGGCGGCCTTCTGCACGTTCGTACTGTT
CAACGATCGTATAGTCTTCGTTATGGCTGGTGATATCCAGCTTGATGTTCACGTTGTATGCACCCGGCAG
TTGGACCGGCTTTTTAGCCTTGTACGTGGTTTTCACTTCTGCGTCATAGTGACCGCCATCCTTCAGTTTC
AGGCGCTGCTTGATTTCGCCTTTCAGGGCACCGTCTTCCGGGTACATACGTTCGGAACTCGCTTCCCAGC
CCATCGTCTTTTTCTGCATAACCGGACCATCGCTCGGGAAATTGGTGCCGCGCAGCTTCACTTTATAAAT
AAATTCACCGTCTTGCAGAGAGCTATCCTGCGTGACGGTAACCACACCGCCATCTTCGAAGTTCATAACA
CGTTCCCATTTGAAGCCTTCCGGAAAGGACAGTTTCAGATAGTCCGGGATATCGGCCGGATGCTTAACGT
ACGCTTTCGAACCATACATGAATTGCGGTGACAGAATATCCCAAGCAAACGGCAGCGGACCGCCTTTGGT
GACCTTCAGTTTTGCCGTCTGGGTGCCTTCATACGGACGGCCTTCACCTTCGCCTTCAATTTCAAATTCG
TGACCATTGACGCTGCCTTCCATGTGGACCTTGAAACGCATAAATTCCTTG
